Addgene plasmid #115390: AAEL012920 AstC R
Purpose: Expresses Ae. aegypti receptor in mammalian cells
Depositing lab: Leslie Vosshall. Depositing organization: Rockefeller University. Publication: Small-Molecule Agonists of Ae. aegypti Neuropeptide Y Receptor Block Mosquito Biting. Duvall LB, Ramos-Espiritu L, Barsoum KE, Glickman JF, Vosshall LB. Cell. 2019 Feb 7;176(4):687-701.e5. doi: 10.1016/j.cell.2018.12.004. PubMed 30735632.
Backbone
  Vector backbone: pME18s
  Vector type: Mammalian Expression
Growth in bacteria
  Bacterial resistance: Ampicillin, 100 μg/mL
  Growth temperature: 37°C
  Growth strain: DH5alpha
  Copy number: High Copy
Gene/Insert
  Gene/Insert name: AAEL012920 AstC R
  Species: Aedes aegypti
  Entrez Gene: LOC5577003 (a.k.a. AaeL_AAEL012920, AAEL012920, GPRALS3)
  Cloning method: Gateway Cloning
Terms and licenses: Academic/Nonprofit Terms; Industry Terms: Not Available to Industry
Depositor comments: The neuropeptide CDS was inserted into the pME18s plasmid using NotI and XhoI sites.
How to cite: AAEL012920 AstC R was a gift from Leslie Vosshall (Addgene plasmid # 115390 ; http://n2t.net/addgene:115390 ; RRID:Addgene_115390)
