[The description below was written by a language model from this plasmid's Addgene catalogue record and pLannotate feature annotations shown in this document.]
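Description:
AAEL012920 AstC R is a mammalian expression plasmid built on the pME18s backbone that carries the coding sequence of the Aedes aegypti gene AAEL012920 (also recorded as GPRALS3), which the name indicates is an allatostatin C receptor. It is propagated in E. coli as a high-copy plasmid through a ColE1/pUC-type origin of replication. Selection is with ampicillin, using a β-lactamase gene driven by its own bla promoter. No mammalian selection marker is annotated, which is consistent with transient transfection rather than stable line generation.

Expression is driven by a composite promoter arrangement. The SV40 enhancer and early promoter is followed by a truncated segment of the HTLV-1 5' long terminal repeat, and then by a modified SV40 intron with splice donor and acceptor sites. This combination is used to boost transcription and improve mRNA processing in mammalian cells. An SV40 polyadenylation signal terminates the transcript. The feature table does not annotate the insert itself, but the roughly 1.5 kb unannotated stretch between the intron and the poly(A) signal is where the receptor coding sequence would lie. No epitope tags or reporters are annotated.

The record is inconsistent about cloning. The catalogue field lists Gateway cloning, while the depositor comment says the coding sequence was inserted using NotI and XhoI sites, and also calls it a neuropeptide coding sequence although the insert is named as a receptor. The stated purpose is heterologous expression of the mosquito receptor in mammalian cells. The associated publication concerns small-molecule agonists of a mosquito neuropeptide Y receptor, but the record does not state this construct's specific role in that work.
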