Features (pLannotate 1.2.2; 7 found; start..end, strand, type, name):
      1..330     +  promoter       SV40 promoter: SV40 enhancer and early promoter
    346..614     +  LTR            5' LTR (truncated): truncated 5' long terminal repeat (LTR) from human T-cell leukemia virus (HTLV) type 1
    644..740     +  intron         SV40 intron: modified SV40 intron with splice donor and acceptor sites
   2264..2398    +  polyA_signal   SV40 poly(A) signal: SV40 polyadenylation signal
   2608..3196    -  rep_origin     ori: high-copy-number ColE1/pMB1/pBR322/pUC origin of replication
   3367..4227    -  CDS            AmpR: β-lactamase; bla; confers resistance to ampicillin, carbenicillin, and related antibiotics
   4228..4332    -  promoter       AmpR promoter: bla
>Addgene plasmid #115390 | AAEL012920 AstC R | addgene full sequence | sequence record 220956 | Addgene NGS Result
GTGTGTCAGTTAGGGTGTGGAAAGTCCCCAGGCTCCCCAGCAGGCAGAAGTATGCAAAGCATGCATCTCA
ATTAGTCAGCAACCAGGTGTGGAAAGTCCCCAGGCTCCCCAGCAGGCAGAAGTATGCAAAGCATGCATCT
CAATTAGTCAGCAACCATAGTCCCGCCCCTAACTCCGCCCATCCCGCCCCTAACTCCGCCCAGTTCCGCC
CATTCTCCGCCCCATGGCTGACTAATTTTTTTTATTTATGCAGAGGCCGAGGCCGCCTCGGCCTCTGAGC
TATTCCAGAAGTAGTGAGGAGGCTTTTTTGGAGGCCTAGGCTTTTGCAAAAAGCTCCTCGATCGAGGGGC
TCGCATCTCTCCTTCACGCGCCCGCCGCCCTACCTGAGGCCGCCATCCACGCCGGTTGAGTCGCGTTCTG
CCGCCTCCCGCCTGTGGTGCCTCCTGAACTGCGTCCGCCGTCTAGGTAAGTTTAAAGCTCAGGTCGAGAC
CGGGCCTTTGTCCGGCGCTCCCTTGGAGCCTACCTAGACTCAGCCGGCTCTCCACGCTTTGCCTGACCCT
GCTTGCTCAACTCTACGTCTTTGTTTCGTTTTCTGTTCTGCGCCGTTACAGATCCAAGCTCTGAAAAACC
AGAAAGTTAACTGGTAAGTTTAGTCTTTTTGTCTTTTATTTCAGGTCCCGGATCCGGTGGTGGTGCAAAT
CAAAGAACTGCTCCTCAGTGGATGTTGCCTTTACTTCTAGGCCTGTACGGAAGTGTTACTTCTGCTCTAA
AAGCTGCGGAATTCCGGAATTTCCTCGAGATGGATGATAATCTAACGTATTTTCTGACTACGGGTGGTTT
GTTCGGGGAAAATGCTTCGATAGGAGAGAATGCATTGAACGACACAGGAGGGATGCCTCGTGGCAACTTC
ACCTGCCCATCGACGGATATGCCAACCACGTACACTGTGTTCATGATACTATATGCCGTCGTGTGTCTGG
TTGGTGTCATGGGCAATACGTTGGTAATCTATGTGGTGCTACGATTTTCCAACATGCAGACGGTGACCAA
CATGTACATTCTGAATCTGGCGATTGCGGACGAGTGCTTCCTGATCGGTATTCCGTTCCTGATAGCAACG
ATGCACATGAAGCGTTGGGTCTTCGGTGGAGCCATGTGCAAAGCCTATATGGTCAGCACGTCGATTACGC
AATTCACCTCTTCAATATTTCTGTTCATCATGTCTGCCGACCGCTATATAGCTATTTGTCACCATATCTC
ATCGCCCAAGTACAGGACGCCTCTGGTGTCTCGAGTGGTCTCTGCTCTTGCTTGGCTAGCTTCCGCTCTA
ATCATGCTGCCAATCATGATTTACGGTGACATCATCCAGCTGCAACCCAACAGCTACTCGTGTCAAATCG
TGTGGCCAGAATCACACGAACATATGCCCGGATACACGTTCACGCTCTACTCGCTGATCTTGGGATTTGT
AGTGCCACTCTGCTTTATAATGACATTTTACTGTCTCGTGATTCGCAAACTTCGTAACGTAGGGCCAAAA
ACGACCAACAAATCACGCGGAAAACGACGTTCCCACCGGAAGGTAACGAAACTAGTGCTAACCGTAATCA
CCGTCTACATCCTTTGTTGGCTACCGTACTGGATTTCGCAGGTAGCGTTAATTACTTCCCCGGATGGGTC
CTGCAGCACTCGGCTCGATATCATACTTTTCCTCCTGGTCGGTTGTTTAGGTTACATTAACTCAGCCATA
AACCCCATCCTCTACGCGTACCTTAGCGAAAACTTTAAGAAAAGTTTTCTTAAAGCCTGCACCTGTGCCG
CCCGGGCAGAGGTAAATGCCCAGTTAAAATTAGAAAACAGCGTAATGCCGAAGCGGTCCCGCACTCGAAC
GAACTCCGACACGACCCAACTGACCACATCGAAAGTGCAACATCGGCTGTTGATCGATCCGACCACGACG
GCCACCACGACAACGACCGCGGCATCAACCGTGTCCTCGCGGAATCCCAGCCCACCTGTCGTACAAAGGA
GCTTAATGAACAATAACCATCACGGAAGCGGAAGTGGGAACAACGGGAAAAACTGTAACAACGACCGAAC
AGCCGATTCGGCCAATCGAACGGCACCGAATGCCTCCAATGGCCACAATAGCTTAGGTGAATTAGTGCAA
TTGTCTTAAGCGGCCGCTAGACTAGTCTAGAGAAAAAACCTCCCACACCTCCCCCTGAACCTGAAACATA
AAATGAATGCAATTGTTGTTGTTAACTTGTTTATTGCAGCTTATAATGGTTACAAATAAAGCAATAGCAT
CACAAATTTCACAAATAAAGCATTTTTTTCACTGCATTCTAGTTGTGGTTTGTCCAAACTCATCAATGTA
TCTTATCATGTCTGGATCCCCGGGTACCGAGCTCGAATTAATTCCTCTTCCGCTTCCTCGCTCACTGACT
CGCTGCGCTCGGTCGTTCGGCTGCGGCGAGCGGTATCAGCTCACTCAAAGGCGGTAATACGGTTATCCAC
AGAATCAGGGGATAACGCAGGAAAGAACATGTGAGCAAAAGGCCAGCAAAAGGCCAGGAACCGTAAAAAG
GCCGCGTTGCTGGCGTTTTTCCATAGGCTCCGCCCCCCTGACGAGCATCACAAAAATCGACGCTCAAGTC
AGAGGTGGCGAAACCCGACAGGACTATAAAGATACCAGGCGTTTCCCCCTGGAAGCTCCCTCGTGCGCTC
TCCTGTTCCGACCCTGCCGCTTACCGGATACCTGTCCGCCTTTCTCCCTTCGGGAAGCGTGGCGCTTTCT
CATAGCTCACGCTGTAGGTATCTCAGTTCGGTGTAGGTCGTTCGCTCCAAGCTGGGCTGTGTGCACGAAC
CCCCCGTTCAGCCCGACCGCTGCGCCTTATCCGGTAACTATCGTCTTGAGTCCAACCCGGTAAGACACGA
CTTATCGCCACTGGCAGCAGCCACTGGTAACAGGATTAGCAGAGCGAGGTATGTAGGCGGTGCTACAGAG
TTCTTGAAGTGGTGGCCTAACTACGGCTACACTAGAAGAACAGTATTTGGTATCTGCGCTCTGCTGAAGC
CAGTTACCTTCGGAAAAAGAGTTGGTAGCTCTTGATCCGGCAAACAAACCACCGCTGGTAGCGGTGGTTT
TTTTGTTTGCAAGCAGCAGATTACGCGCAGAAAAAAAGGATCTCAAGAAGATCCTTTGATCTTTTCTACG
GGGTCTGACGCTCAGTGGAACGAAAACTCACGTTAAGGGATTTTGGTCATGAGATTATCAAAAAGGATCT
TCACCTAGATCCTTTTAAATTAAAAATGAAGTTTTAAATCAATCTAAAGTATATATGAGTAAACTTGGTC
TGACAGTTACCAATGCTTAATCAGTGAGGCACCTATCTCAGCGATCTGTCTATTTCGTTCATCCATAGTT
GCCTGACTCCCCGTCGTGTAGATAACTACGATACGGGAGGGCTTACCATCTGGCCCCAGTGCTGCAATGA
TACCGCGAGACCCACGCTCACCGGCTCCAGATTTATCAGCAATAAACCAGCCAGCCGGAAGGGCCGAGCG
CAGAAGTGGTCCTGCAACTTTATCCGCCTCCATCCAGTCTATTAATTGTTGCCGGGAAGCTAGAGTAAGT
AGTTCGCCAGTTAATAGTTTGCGCAACGTTGTTGCCATTGCTACAGGCATCGTGGTGTCACGCTCGTCGT
TTGGTATGGCTTCATTCAGCTCCGGTTCCCAACGATCAAGGCGAGTTACATGATCCCCCATGTTGTGCAA
AAAAGCGGTTAGCTCCTTCGGTCCTCCGATCGTTGTCAGAAGTAAGTTGGCCGCAGTGTTATCACTCATG
GTTATGGCAGCACTGCATAATTCTCTTACTGTCATGCCATCCGTAAGATGCTTTTCTGTGACTGGTGAGT
ACTCAACCAAGTCATTCTGAGAATAGTGTATGCGGCGACCGAGTTGCTCTTGCCCGGCGTCAATACGGGA
TAATACCGCGCCACATAGCAGAACTTTAAAAGTGCTCATCATTGGAAAACGTTCTTCGGGGCGAAAACTC
TCAAGGATCTTACCGCTGTTGAGATCCAGTTCGATGTAACCCACTCGTGCACCCAACTGATCTTCAGCAT
CTTTTACTTTCACCAGCGTTTCTGGGTGAGCAAAAACAGGAAGGCAAAATGCCGCAAAAAAGGGAATAAG
GGCGACACGGAAATGTTGAATACTCATACTCTTCCTTTTTCAATATTATTGAAGCATTTATCAGGGTTAT
TGTCTCATGAGCGGATACATATTTGAATGTATTTAGAAAAATAAACAAATAGGGGTTCCGCGCACATTTC
CCCGAAAAGTGCCACCTGCAAGCTTGGCTGTGGAAT
