>Addgene plasmid #115390 | AAEL012920 AstC R | depositor partial sequence | sequence record 217396 | neuropeptide CDS
ATGGATGATAATCTAACGTATTTTCTGACTACGGGTGGTTTGTTCGGGGAAAATGCTTCGATAGGAGAGA
ATGCATTGAACGACACAGGAGGGATGCCTCGTGGCAACTTCACCTGCCCATCGACGGATATGCCAACCAC
GTACACTGTGTTCATGATACTATATGCCGTCGTGTGTCTGGTTGGTGTCATGGGCAATACGTTGGTAATC
TATGTGGTGCTACGATTTTCCAACATGCAGACGGTGACCAACATGTACATTCTGAATCTGGCGATTGCGG
ACGAGTGCTTCCTGATCGGTATTCCGTTCCTGATAGCAACGATGCACATGAAGCGTTGGGTCTTCGGTGG
AGCCATGTGCAAAGCCTATATGGTCAGCACGTCGATTACGCAATTCACCTCTTCAATATTTCTGTTCATC
ATGTCTGCCGACCGCTATATAGCTATTTGTCACCATATCTCATCGCCCAAGTACAGGACGCCTCTGGTGT
CTCGAGTGGTCTCTGCTCTTGCTTGGCTAGCTTCCGCTCTAATCATGCTGCCAATCATGATTTACGGTGA
CATCATCCAGCTGCAACCCAACAGCTACTCGTGTCAAATCGTGTGGCCAGAATCACACGAACATATGCCC
GGATACACGTTCACGCTCTACTCGCTGATCTTGGGATTTGTAGTGCCACTCTGCTTTATAATGACATTTT
ACTGTCTCGTGATTCGCAAACTTCGTAACGTAGGGCCAAAAACGACCAACAAATCACGCGGAAAACGACG
TTCCCACCGGAAGGTAACGAAACTAGTGCTAACCGTAATCACCGTCTACATCCTTTGTTGGCTACCGTAC
TGGATTTCGCAGGTAGCGTTAATTACTTCCCCGGATGGGTCCTGCAGCACTCGGCTCGATATCATACTTT
TCCTCCTGGTCGGTTGTTTAGGTTACATTAACTCAGCCATAAACCCCATCCTCTACGCGTACCTTAGCGA
AAACTTTAAGAAAAGTTTTCTTAAAGCCTGCACCTGTGCCGCCCGGGCAGAGGTAAATGCCCAGTTAAAA
TTAGAAAACAGCGTAATGCCGAAGCGGTCCCGCACTCGAACGAACTCCGACACGACCCAACTGACCACAT
CGAAAGTGCAACATCGGCTGTTGATCGATCCGACCACGACGGCCACCACGACAACGACCGCGGCATCAAC
CGTGTCCTCGCGGAATCCCAGCCCACCTGTCGTACAAAGGAGCTTAATGAACAATAACCATCACGGAAGC
GGAAGTGGGAACAACGGGAAAAACTGTAACAACGACCGAACAGCCGATTCGGCCAATCGAACGGCACCGA
ATGCCTCCAATGGCCACAATAGCTTAGGTGAATTAGTGCAATTGTCTTAA
